Addgene plasmid #76404: MAP4K3 gRNA (BRDN0001145375)
Purpose: 3rd generation lentiviral gRNA plasmid targeting human MAP4K3
Depositing lab: John Doench & David Root. Depositing organization: Broad Institute. Publication: Optimized sgRNA design to maximize activity and minimize off-target effects of CRISPR-Cas9. Doench JG, Fusi N, Sullender M, Hegde M, Vaimberg EW, Donovan KF, Smith I, Tothova Z, Wilen C, Orchard R, Virgin HW, Listgarten J, Root DE. Nat Biotechnol. 2016 Jan 18. doi: 10.1038/nbt.3437. PubMed 26780180.
Backbone
  Vector backbone: lentiGuide-Puro
  Backbone manufacturer: Zhang Lab (Addgene plasmid # 52963)
  Vector type: Mammalian Expression, Lentiviral, CRISPR
  Selectable markers: Puromycin
Growth in bacteria
  Bacterial resistance: Ampicillin, 100 μg/mL
  Growth temperature: 37°C
  Growth strain: DH5alpha
  Copy number: High Copy
Gene/Insert
  Gene/Insert name: MAP4K3 (alt names: MAP4K3; NM_001270425.1)
  gRNA/shRNA sequence: TGGATAAACCCAGATACAAG
  Species: H. sapiens (human)
  Entrez Gene: MAP4K3 (a.k.a. GLK, MAPKKKK3, MEKKK 3, MEKKK3, RAB8IPL1)
  Promoter: hU6
  Cloning method: Unknown
  Sequencing primers: 5′ U6-F; 3′ pS2-R
Terms and licenses: Academic/Nonprofit Terms; Industry Terms: Not Available to Industry
Depositor comments: The gRNA was designed to target the following Genbank reference sequence(s): NM_001270425.1,NM_003618.3. Note that this plasmid does NOT contain Cas9. It should be used in conjunction with lentiCas9-Blast (Addgene #52962) or otherwise with cell lines already expressing Cas9. Browse the full kinome gRNA library at http://www.addgene.org/pooled-library/broadgpp-human-kinome/ or visit http://www.broadinstitute.org/rnai/public/ for detailed protocols and information.
How to cite: MAP4K3 gRNA (BRDN0001145375) was a gift from John Doench & David Root (Addgene plasmid # 76404 ; http://n2t.net/addgene:76404 ; RRID:Addgene_76404)
