[The description below was written by a language model from this plasmid's Addgene catalogue record and pLannotate feature annotations shown in this document.]
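Description:
MAP4K3 gRNA (BRDN0001145375) is a third-generation lentiviral guide RNA plasmid built on the lentiGuide-Puro backbone and designed to target human MAP4K3 (also known as GLK) for CRISPR-Cas9 editing. It is propagated in E. coli as a high-copy plasmid through a ColE1/pUC-type origin with ampicillin selection from the β-lactamase gene. The backbone also carries an f1 origin, an SV40 origin and poly(A) signal, and remnants of lac and phage promoter elements from the parental cloning vector.

The lentiviral transfer cassette begins with an RSV promoter fused to a truncated HIV-1 5' LTR, which drives Tat-independent production of the viral genomic RNA. This is followed by the Ψ packaging signal with a partial gag sequence, the Rev response element for Rev-dependent nuclear export, and a cPPT/CTS element that aids nuclear import of the reverse-transcribed genome. The payload is a human U6 RNA polymerase III promoter driving a 20-nucleotide MAP4K3-specific spacer joined to the Streptococcus pyogenes gRNA scaffold. Downstream, an EF-1α core promoter with its intron A expresses puromycin N-acetyltransferase for selection of transduced mammalian cells. A WPRE enhances transcript expression, and a ΔU3 self-inactivating 3' LTR closes the cassette.

The plasmid does not encode Cas9, so it must be paired with a separate Cas9 lentiviral vector or used in cells that already express Cas9. According to the record, the guide was designed against two MAP4K3 reference transcripts and belongs to a human kinome gRNA collection arising from work on optimised sgRNA design. Its typical use is knockout of MAP4K3 in human cells.
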