Features (pLannotate 1.2.2; 29 found; start..end, strand, type, name):
     14..80      +  CDS            small t antigen (fragment): SV40 (simian virus 40) small t antigen
    106..317     +  promoter       EF-1α core promoter: core promoter for human elongation factor EF-1α
    318..1256    +  intron         EF-1α intron A: intron upstream of the start codon of human EF-1α
   1278..1877    +  CDS            PuroR (fragment): puromycin N-acetyltransferase; pac from Streptomyces; confers resistance to puromycin
   1893..2481    +  misc_feature   WPRE: woodchuck hepatitis virus posttranscriptional regulatory element
   2532..2551    +  misc_feature   cPPT/CTS (fragment): central polypurine tract and central termination sequence of HIV-1
   2553..2786    +  LTR            3' LTR (ΔU3): self-inactivating 3' long terminal repeat (LTR) from HIV-1
   2864..2985    +  polyA_signal   SV40 poly(A) signal: SV40 polyadenylation signal
   3025..3160    +  rep_origin     SV40 ori: SV40 origin of replication
   3181..3199    -  promoter       T7 promoter: promoter for bacteriophage T7 RNA polymerase
   3207..3362    +  CDS            lacZα (fragment): LacZα fragment of β-galactosidase; lacZ fragment
   3367..3795    +  rep_origin     f1 ori (sequence partly withheld): f1 bacteriophage origin of replication; arrow indicates direction of (+) strand synthesis
   3848..3952    +  promoter       AmpR promoter: bla
   3953..4813    +  CDS            AmpR: β-lactamase; bla; confers resistance to ampicillin, carbenicillin, and related antibiotics
   4984..5572    +  rep_origin     ori: high-copy-number ColE1/pMB1/pBR322/pUC origin of replication
   5755..5847    +  CDS            lacI (fragment): lac repressor; lacI; The lac repressor binds to the lac operator to inhibit transcription in E. coli. This inhibition can be relieved by adding lactose or isopropyl-β-D-thiogalactopyranoside (IPTG).
   5860..5881    +  protein_bind   CAP binding site: CAP binding activates transcription in the presence of cAMP. E. coli catabolite activator protein
   5896..5926    +  promoter       lac promoter: promoter for the E. coli lac operon
   5934..5950    +  protein_bind   lac operator: The lac repressor binds to the lac operator to inhibit transcription in E. coli. This inhibition can be relieved by adding lactose or isopropyl-β-D-thiogalactopyranoside (IPTG). lac repressor encoded by lacI
   5995..6013    +  promoter       T3 promoter: promoter for bacteriophage T3 RNA polymerase
   6041..6267    +  promoter       RSV promoter: Rous sarcoma virus enhancer/promoter
   6268..6448    +  LTR            5' LTR (truncated): truncated 5' long terminal repeat (LTR) from HIV-1
   6495..6620    +  misc_feature   HIV-1 Ψ: packaging signal of human immunodeficiency virus type 1
   6604..6967    +  CDS            HIV-1 gag (fragment): gag protein from human immunodeficiency virus 1; gag
   7113..7346    +  misc_feature   RRE: The Rev response element (RRE) of HIV-1 allows for Rev-dependent mRNA export from the nucleus to the cytoplasm.
   7723..7749    +  CDS            Rev (fragment): human immunodeficiency virus 1 (HIV-1) Rev protein; rev; enhances nuclear export of unspliced and incompletely spliced viral mRNAs
   7753..7993    +  promoter       U6 promoter: RNA polymerase III promoter for human U6 snRNA
   8023..8098    +  misc_RNA       gRNA scaffold: guide RNA scaffold for the Streptococcus pyogenes CRISPR/Cas9 system
   8154..8271    +  misc_feature   cPPT/CTS: central polypurine tract and central termination sequence of HIV-1
>Addgene plasmid #76404 | MAP4K3 gRNA (BRDN0001145375) | addgene full sequence | sequence record 185774 | Addgene Assembled Sequence
CCCGGGTGCAAAGATGGATAAAGTTTTAAACAGAGAGGAATCTTTGCAGCTAATGGACCTTCTAGGTCTT
GAAAGGAGTGGGAATTGGCTCCGGTGCCCGTCAGTGGGCAGAGCGCACATCGCCCACAGTCCCCGAGAAG
TTGGGGGGAGGGGTCGGCAATTGATCCGGTGCCTAGAGAAGGTGGCGCGGGGTAAACTGGGAAAGTGATG
TCGTGTACTGGCTCCGCCTTTTTCCCGAGGGTGGGGGAGAACCGTATATAAGTGCAGTAGTCGCCGTGAA
CGTTCTTTTTCGCAACGGGTTTGCCGCCAGAACACAGGTAAGTGCCGTGTGTGGTTCCCGCGGGCCTGGC
CTCTTTACGGGTTATGGCCCTTGCGTGCCTTGAATTACTTCCACCTGGCTGCAGTACGTGATTCTTGATC
CCGAGCTTCGGGTTGGAAGTGGGTGGGAGAGTTCGAGGCCTTGCGCTTAAGGAGCCCCTTCGCCTCGTGC
TTGAGTTGAGGCCTGGCCTGGGCGCTGGGGCCGCCGCGTGCGAATCTGGTGGCACCTTCGCGCCTGTCTC
GCTGCTTTCGATAAGTCTCTAGCCATTTAAAATTTTTGATGACCTGCTGCGACGCTTTTTTTCTGGCAAG
ATAGTCTTGTAAATGCGGGCCAAGATCTGCACACTGGTATTTCGGTTTTTGGGGCCGCGGGCGGCGACGG
GGCCCGTGCGTCCCAGCGCACATGTTCGGCGAGGCGGGGCCTGCGAGCGCGGCCACCGAGAATCGGACGG
GGGTAGTCTCAAGCTGGCCGGCCTGCTCTGGTGCCTGGCCTCGCGCCGCCGTGTATCGCCCCGCCCTGGG
CGGCAAGGCTGGCCCGGTCGGCACCAGTTGCGTGAGCGGAAAGATGGCCGCTTCCCGGCCCTGCTGCAGG
GAGCTCAAAATGGAGGACGCGGCGCTCGGGAGAGCGGGCGGGTGAGTCACCCACACAAAGGAAAAGGGCC
TTTCCGTCCTCAGCCGTCGCTTCATGTGACTCCACGGAGTACCGGGCGCCGTCCAGGCACCTCGATTAGT
TCTCGAGCTTTTGGAGTACGTCGTCTTTAGGTTGGGGGGAGGGGTTTTATGCGATGGAGTTTCCCCACAC
TGAGTGGGTGGAGACTGAAGTTAGGCCAGCTTGGCACTTGATGTAATTCTCCTTGGAATTTGCCCTTTTT
GAGTTTGGATCTTGGTTCATTCTCAAGCCTCAGACAGTGGTTCAAAGTTTTTTTCTTCCATTTCAGGTGT
CGTGACGTACGGCCACCATGACCGAGTACAAGCCCACGGTGCGCCTCGCCACCCGCGACGACGTCCCCAG
GGCCGTACGCACCCTCGCCGCCGCGTTCGCCGACTACCCCGCCACGCGCCACACCGTCGATCCGGACCGC
CACATCGAGCGGGTCACCGAGCTGCAAGAACTCTTCCTCACGCGCGTCGGGCTCGACATCGGCAAGGTGT
GGGTCGCGGACGACGGCGCCGCCGTGGCGGTCTGGACCACGCCGGAGAGCGTCGAAGCGGGGGCGGTGTT
CGCCGAGATCGGCCCGCGCATGGCCGAGTTGAGCGGTTCCCGGCTGGCCGCGCAGCAACAGATGGAAGGC
CTCCTGGCGCCGCACCGGCCCAAGGAGCCCGCGTGGTTCCTGGCCACCGTCGGAGTCTCGCCCGACCACC
AGGGCAAGGGTCTGGGCAGCGCCGTCGTGCTCCCCGGAGTGGAGGCGGCCGAGCGCGCCGGGGTGCCCGC
CTTCCTGGAGACCTCCGCGCCCCGCAACCTCCCCTTCTACGAGCGGCTCGGCTTCACCGTCACCGCCGAC
GTCGAGGTGCCCGAAGGACCGCGCACCTGGTGCATGACCCGCAAGCCCGGTGCCTGAACGCGTTAAGTCG
ACAATCAACCTCTGGATTACAAAATTTGTGAAAGATTGACTGGTATTCTTAACTATGTTGCTCCTTTTAC
GCTATGTGGATACGCTGCTTTAATGCCTTTGTATCATGCTATTGCTTCCCGTATGGCTTTCATTTTCTCC
TCCTTGTATAAATCCTGGTTGCTGTCTCTTTATGAGGAGTTGTGGCCCGTTGTCAGGCAACGTGGCGTGG
TGTGCACTGTGTTTGCTGACGCAACCCCCACTGGTTGGGGCATTGCCACCACCTGTCAGCTCCTTTCCGG
GACTTTCGCTTTCCCCCTCCCTATTGCCACGGCGGAACTCATCGCCGCCTGCCTTGCCCGCTGCTGGACA
GGGGCTCGGCTGTTGGGCACTGACAATTCCGTGGTGTTGTCGGGGAAATCATCGTCCTTTCCTTGGCTGC
TCGCCTGTGTTGCCACCTGGATTCTGCGCGGGACGTCCTTCTGCTACGTCCCTTCGGCCCTCAATCCAGC
GGACCTTCCTTCCCGCGGCCTGCTGCCGGCTCTGCGGCCTCTTCCGCGTCTTCGCCTTCGCCCTCAGACG
AGTCGGATCTCCCTTTGGGCCGCCTCCCCGCGTCGACTTTAAGACCAATGACTTACAAGGCAGCTGTAGA
TCTTAGCCACTTTTTAAAAGAAAAGGGGGGACTGGAAGGGCTAATTCACTCCCAACGAAGACAAGATCTG
CTTTTTGCTTGTACTGGGTCTCTCTGGTTAGACCAGATCTGAGCCTGGGAGCTCTCTGGCTAACTAGGGA
ACCCACTGCTTAAGCCTCAATAAAGCTTGCCTTGAGTGCTTCAAGTAGTGTGTGCCCGTCTGTTGTGTGA
CTCTGGTAACTAGAGATCCCTCAGACCCTTTTAGTCAGTGTGGAAAATCTCTAGCAGTACGTATAGTAGT
TCATGTCATCTTATTATTCAGTATTTATAACTTGCAAAGAAATGAATATCAGAGAGTGAGAGGAACTTGT
TTATTGCAGCTTATAATGGTTACAAATAAAGCAATAGCATCACAAATTTCACAAATAAAGCATTTTTTTC
ACTGCATTCTAGTTGTGGTTTGTCCAAACTCATCAATGTATCTTATCATGTCTGGCTCTAGCTATCCCGC
CCCTAACTCCGCCCATCCCGCCCCTAACTCCGCCCAGTTCCGCCCATTCTCCGCCCCATGGCTGACTAAT
TTTTTTTATTTATGCAGAGGCCGAGGCCGCCTCGGCCTCTGAGCTATTCCAGAAGTAGTGAGGAGGCTTT
TTTGGAGGCCTAGGGACGTACCCAATTCGCCCTATAGTGAGTCGTATTACGCGCGCTCACTGGCCGTCGT
TTTACAACGTCGTGACTGGGAAAACCCTGGCGTTACCCAACTTAATCGCCTTGCAGCACATCCCCCTTTC
GCCAGCTGGCGTAATAGCGAAGAGGCCCGCACCGATCGCCCTTCCCAACAGTTGCGCAGCCTGAATGGCG
AATGGG
[124 nt withheld, positions 3367-3490]
C
[91 nt withheld, positions 3492-3582]
A
[49 nt withheld, positions 3584-3632]
CCTTTGACGTTGGAGTCCACGTTCTTT
[37 nt withheld, positions 3660-3696]
ACCCTATCTCGGTCTATTCTTTTGATTTATAAGGGATTTTGCCGATTTCGGCCTATTGGTTAAAAAATGA
GCTGATTTAACAAAAATTTAACGCGAATTTTAACAAAATATTAACGCTTACAATTTAGGTGGCACTTTTC
GGGGAAATGTGCGCGGAACCCCTATTTGTTTATTTTTCTAAATACATTCAAATATGTATCCGCTCATGAG
ACAATAACCCTGATAAATGCTTCAATAATATTGAAAAAGGAAGAGTATGAGTATTCAACATTTCCGTGTC
GCCCTTATTCCCTTTTTTGCGGCATTTTGCCTTCCTGTTTTTGCTCACCCAGAAACGCTGGTGAAAGTAA
AAGATGCTGAAGATCAGTTGGGTGCACGAGTGGGTTACATCGAACTGGATCTCAACAGCGGTAAGATCCT
TGAGAGTTTTCGCCCCGAAGAACGTTTTCCAATGATGAGCACTTTTAAAGTTCTGCTATGTGGCGCGGTA
TTATCCCGTATTGACGCCGGGCAAGAGCAACTCGGTCGCCGCATACACTATTCTCAGAATGACTTGGTTG
AGTACTCACCAGTCACAGAAAAGCATCTTACGGATGGCATGACAGTAAGAGAATTATGCAGTGCTGCCAT
AACCATGAGTGATAACACTGCGGCCAACTTACTTCTGACAACGATCGGAGGACCGAAGGAGCTAACCGCT
TTTTTGCACAACATGGGGGATCATGTAACTCGCCTTGATCGTTGGGAACCGGAGCTGAATGAAGCCATAC
CAAACGACGAGCGTGACACCACGATGCCTGTAGCAATGGCAACAACGTTGCGCAAACTATTAACTGGCGA
ACTACTTACTCTAGCTTCCCGGCAACAATTAATAGACTGGATGGAGGCGGATAAAGTTGCAGGACCACTT
CTGCGCTCGGCCCTTCCGGCTGGCTGGTTTATTGCTGATAAATCTGGAGCCGGTGAGCGTGGGTCTCGCG
GTATCATTGCAGCACTGGGGCCAGATGGTAAGCCCTCCCGTATCGTAGTTATCTACACGACGGGGAGTCA
GGCAACTATGGATGAACGAAATAGACAGATCGCTGAGATAGGTGCCTCACTGATTAAGCATTGGTAACTG
TCAGACCAAGTTTACTCATATATACTTTAGATTGATTTAAAACTTCATTTTTAATTTAAAAGGATCTAGG
TGAAGATCCTTTTTGATAATCTCATGACCAAAATCCCTTAACGTGAGTTTTCGTTCCACTGAGCGTCAGA
CCCCGTAGAAAAGATCAAAGGATCTTCTTGAGATCCTTTTTTTCTGCGCGTAATCTGCTGCTTGCAAACA
AAAAAACCACCGCTACCAGCGGTGGTTTGTTTGCCGGATCAAGAGCTACCAACTCTTTTTCCGAAGGTAA
CTGGCTTCAGCAGAGCGCAGATACCAAATACTGTTCTTCTAGTGTAGCCGTAGTTAGGCCACCACTTCAA
GAACTCTGTAGCACCGCCTACATACCTCGCTCTGCTAATCCTGTTACCAGTGGCTGCTGCCAGTGGCGAT
AAGTCGTGTCTTACCGGGTTGGACTCAAGACGATAGTTACCGGATAAGGCGCAGCGGTCGGGCTGAACGG
GGGGTTCGTGCACACAGCCCAGCTTGGAGCGAACGACCTACACCGAACTGAGATACCTACAGCGTGAGCT
ATGAGAAAGCGCCACGCTTCCCGAAGGGAGAAAGGCGGACAGGTATCCGGTAAGCGGCAGGGTCGGAACA
GGAGAGCGCACGAGGGAGCTTCCAGGGGGAAACGCCTGGTATCTTTATAGTCCTGTCGGGTTTCGCCACC
TCTGACTTGAGCGTCGATTTTTGTGATGCTCGTCAGGGGGGCGGAGCCTATGGAAAAACGCCAGCAACGC
GGCCTTTTTACGGTTCCTGGCCTTTTGCTGGCCTTTTGCTCACATGTTCTTTCCTGCGTTATCCCCTGAT
TCTGTGGATAACCGTATTACCGCCTTTGAGTGAGCTGATACCGCTCGCCGCAGCCGAACGACCGAGCGCA
GCGAGTCAGTGAGCGAGGAAGCGGAAGAGCGCCCAATACGCAAACCGCCTCTCCCCGCGCGTTGGCCGAT
TCATTAATGCAGCTGGCACGACAGGTTTCCCGACTGGAAAGCGGGCAGTGAGCGCAACGCAATTAATGTG
AGTTAGCTCACTCATTAGGCACCCCAGGCTTTACACTTTATGCTTCCGGCTCGTATGTTGTGTGGAATTG
TGAGCGGATAACAATTTCACACAGGAAACAGCTATGACCATGATTACGCCAAGCGCGCAATTAACCCTCA
CTAAAGGGAACAAAAGCTGGAGCTGCAAGCTTAATGTAGTCTTATGCAATACTCTTGTAGTCTTGCAACA
TGGTAACGATGAGTTAGCAACATGCCTTACAAGGAGAGAAAAAGCACCGTGCATGCCGATTGGTGGAAGT
AAGGTGGTACGATCGTGCCTTATTAGGAAGGCAACAGACGGGTCTGACATGGATTGGACGAACCACTGAA
TTGCCGCATTGCAGAGATATTGTATTTAAGTGCCTAGCTCGATACATAAACGGGTCTCTCTGGTTAGACC
AGATCTGAGCCTGGGAGCTCTCTGGCTAACTAGGGAACCCACTGCTTAAGCCTCAATAAAGCTTGCCTTG
AGTGCTTCAAGTAGTGTGTGCCCGTCTGTTGTGTGACTCTGGTAACTAGAGATCCCTCAGACCCTTTTAG
TCAGTGTGGAAAATCTCTAGCAGTGGCGCCCGAACAGGGACTTGAAAGCGAAAGGGAAACCAGAGGAGCT
CTCTCGACGCAGGACTCGGCTTGCTGAAGCGCGCACGGCAAGAGGCGAGGGGCGGCGACTGGTGAGTACG
CCAAAAATTTTGACTAGCGGAGGCTAGAAGGAGAGAGATGGGTGCGAGAGCGTCAGTATTAAGCGGGGGA
GAATTAGATCGCGATGGGAAAAAATTCGGTTAAGGCCAGGGGGAAAGAAAAAATATAAATTAAAACATAT
AGTATGGGCAAGCAGGGAGCTAGAACGATTCGCAGTTAATCCTGGCCTGTTAGAAACATCAGAAGGCTGT
AGACAAATACTGGGACAGCTACAACCATCCCTTCAGACAGGATCAGAAGAACTTAGATCATTATATAATA
CAGTAGCAACCCTCTATTGTGTGCATCAAAGGATAGAGATAAAAGACACCAAGGAAGCTTTAGACAAGAT
AGAGGAAGAGCAAAACAAAAGTAAGACCACCGCACAGCAAGCGGCCGCTGATCTTCAGACCTGGAGGAGG
AGATATGAGGGACAATTGGAGAAGTGAATTATATAAATATAAAGTAGTAAAAATTGAACCATTAGGAGTA
GCACCCACCAAGGCAAAGAGAAGAGTGGTGCAGAGAGAAAAAAGAGCAGTGGGAATAGGAGCTTTGTTCC
TTGGGTTCTTGGGAGCAGCAGGAAGCACTATGGGCGCAGCGTCAATGACGCTGACGGTACAGGCCAGACA
ATTATTGTCTGGTATAGTGCAGCAGCAGAACAATTTGCTGAGGGCTATTGAGGCGCAACAGCATCTGTTG
CAACTCACAGTCTGGGGCATCAAGCAGCTCCAGGCAAGAATCCTGGCTGTGGAAAGATACCTAAAGGATC
AACAGCTCCTGGGGATTTGGGGTTGCTCTGGAAAACTCATTTGCACCACTGCTGTGCCTTGGAATGCTAG
TTGGAGTAATAAATCTCTGGAACAGATTTGGAATCACACGACCTGGATGGAGTGGGACAGAGAAATTAAC
AATTACACAAGCTTAATACACTCCTTAATTGAAGAATCGCAAAACCAGCAAGAAAAGAATGAACAAGAAT
TATTGGAATTAGATAAATGGGCAAGTTTGTGGAATTGGTTTAACATAACAAATTGGCTGTGGTATATAAA
ATTATTCATAATGATAGTAGGAGGCTTGGTAGGTTTAAGAATAGTTTTTGCTGTACTTTCTATAGTGAAT
AGAGTTAGGCAGGGATATTCACCATTATCGTTTCAGACCCACCTCCCAACCCCGAGGGGACCCAGAGAGG
GCCTATTTCCCATGATTCCTTCATATTTGCATATACGATACAAGGCTGTTAGAGAGATAATTAGAATTAA
TTTGACTGTAAACACAAAGATATTAGTACAAAATACGTGACGTAGAAAGTAATAATTTCTTGGGTAGTTT
GCAGTTTTAAAATTATGTTTTAAAATGGACTATCATATGCTTACCGTAACTTGAAAGTATTTCGATTTCT
TGGCTTTATATATCTTGTGGAAAGGACGAAACACCGTGGATAAACCCAGATACAAGGTTTTAGAGCTAGA
AATAGCAAGTTAAAATAAGGCTAGTCCGTTATCAACTTGAAAAAGTGGCACCGAGTCGGTGCTTTTTTAA
GCTTGGCGTAACTAGATCTTGAGACAAATGGCAGTATTCATCCACAATTTTAAAAGAAAAGGGGGGATTG
GGGGGTACAGTGCAGGGGAAAGAATAGTAGACATAATAGCAACAGACATACAAACTAAAGAATTACAAAA
ACAAATTACAAAAATTCAAAATTTTCGGGTTTATTACAGGGACAGCAGAGATCCACTTTGGCGCCGGCTC
GAGGGGG
