>Addgene plasmid #76404 | MAP4K3 gRNA (BRDN0001145375) | depositor partial sequence | sequence record 143864 | Target Sequence
TGGATAAACCCAGATACAAG
