>Addgene plasmid #76404 | MAP4K3 gRNA (BRDN0001145375) | addgene partial sequence | sequence record 185773 | hU6-F
ACGTAGAAAGTAATAATTTCTTGGGTAGTTTGCAGTTTTAAAATTATGTTTTAAAATGGACTATCATATG
CTTACCGTAACTTGAAAGTATTTCGATTTCTTGGCTTTATATATCTTGTGGAAAGGACGAAACACCGTGG
ATAAACCCAGATACAAGGTTTTAGAGCTAGAAATAGCAAGTTAAAATAAGGCTAGTCCGTTATCAACTTG
AAAAAGTGGCACCGAGTCGGTGCTTTTTTAAGCTTGGCGTAACTAGATCTTGAGACAAATGGCAGTATTC
ATCCACAATTTTAAAAGAAAAGGGGGGATTGGGGGGTACAGTGCAGGGGAAAGAATAGTAGACATAATAG
CAACAGACATACAAACTAAAGAATTACAAAAACAAATTACAAAAATTCAAAATTTTCGGGTTTATTACAG
GGACAGCAGAGATCCACTTTGGCGCCGGCTCGAGGGGGCCCGGGTGCAAAGATGGATAAAGTTTTAAACA
GAGAGGAATCTTTGCAGCTAATGGACCTTCTAGGTCTTGAAAGGAGTGGGAATTGGCTCCGGTGCCCGTC
AGTGGGCAGA
